>Addgene plasmid #116446 | pHAGE-OXA1L-P58S | addgene full sequence | sequence record 252470 | Addgene NGS Result
TGGAAGGGCTAATTCACTCCCAAAGAAGACAAGATATCCTTGATCTGTGGATCTACCACACACAAGGCTA
CTTCCCTGATTAGCAGAACTACACACCAGGGCCAGGGGTCAGATATCCACTGACCTTTGGATGGTGCTAC
AAGCTAGTACCAGTTGAGCCAGATAAGGTAGAAGAGGCCAATAAAGGAGAGAACACCAGCTTGTTACACC
CTGTGAGCCTGCATGGGATGGATGACCCGGAGAGAGAAGTGTTAGAGTGGAGGTTTGACAGCCGCCTAGC
ATTTCATCACGTGGCCCGAGAGCTGCATCCGGAGTACTTCAAGAACTGCTGATATCGAGCTTGCTACAAG
GGACTTTCCGCTGGGGACTTTCCAGGGAGGCGTGGCCTGGGCGGGACTGGGGAGTGGCGAGCCCTCAGAT
CCTGCATATAAGCAGCTGCTTTTTGCCTGTACTGGGTCTCTCTGGTTAGACCAGATCTGAGCCTGGGAGC
TCTCTGGCTAACTAGGGAACCCACTGCTTAAGCCTCAATAAAGCTTGCCTTGAGTGCTTCAAGTAGTGTG
TGCCCGTCTGTTGTGTGACTCTGGTAACTAGAGATCCCTCAGACCCTTTTAGTCAGTGTGGAAAATCTCT
AGCAGTGGCGCCCGAACAGGGACTTGAAAGCGAAAGGGAAACCAGAGGAGCTCTCTCGACGCAGGACTCG
GCTTGCTGAAGCGCGCACGGCAAGAGGCGAGGGGCGGCGACTGGTGAGTACGCCAAAAATTTTGACTAGC
GGAGGCTAGAAGGAGAGAGATGGGTGCGAGAGCGTCAGTATTAAGCGGGGGAGAATTAGATCGCGATGGG
AAAAAATTCGGTTAAGGCCAGGGGGAAAGAAAAAATATAAATTAAAACATATAGTATGGGCAAGCAGGGA
GCTAGAACGATTCGCAGTTAATCCTGGCCTGTTAGAAACATCAGAAGGCTGTAGACAAATACTGGGACAG
CTACAACCATCCCTTCAGACAGGATCAGAAGAACTTAGATCATTATATAATACAGTAGCAACCCTCTATT
GTGTGCATCAAAGGATAGAGATAAAAGACACCAAGGAAGCTTTAGACAAGATAGAGGAAGAGCAAAACAA
AAGTAAGACCACCGCACAGCAAGCGGCCGGCCGCTGATCTTCAGACCTGGAGGAGGAGATATGAGGGACA
ATTGGAGAAGTGAATTATATAAATATAAAGTAGTAAAAATTGAACCATTAGGAGTAGCACCCACCAAGGC
AAAGAGAAGAGTGGTGCAGAGAGAAAAAAGAGCAGTGGGAATAGGAGCTTTGTTCCTTGGGTTCTTGGGA
GCAGCAGGAAGCACTATGGGCGCAGCGTCAATGACGCTGACGGTACAGGCCAGACAATTATTGTCTGGTA
TAGTGCAGCAGCAGAACAATTTGCTGAGGGCTATTGAGGCGCAACAGCATCTGTTGCAACTCACAGTCTG
GGGCATCAAGCAGCTCCAGGCAAGAATCCTGGCTGTGGAAAGATACCTAAAGGATCAACAGCTCCTGGGG
ATTTGGGGTTGCTCTGGAAAACTCATTTGCACCACTGCTGTGCCTTGGAATGCTAGTTGGAGTAATAAAT
CTCTGGAACAGATTTGGAATCACACGACCTGGATGGAGTGGGACAGAGAAATTAACAATTACACAAGCTT
AATACACTCCTTAATTGAAGAATCGCAAAACCAGCAAGAAAAGAATGAACAAGAATTATTGGAATTAGAT
AAATGGGCAAGTTTGTGGAATTGGTTTAACATAACAAATTGGCTGTGGTATATAAAATTATTCATAATGA
TAGTAGGAGGCTTGGTAGGTTTAAGAATAGTTTTTGCTGTACTTTCTATAGTGAATAGAGTTAGGCAGGG
ATATTCACCATTATCGTTTCAGACCCACCTCCCAACCCCGAGGGGACCCGACAGGCCCGAAGGAATAGAA
GAAGAAGGTGGAGAGAGAGACAGAGACAGATCCATTCGATTAGTGAACGGATCTCGACGGTATCGCCGAA
TTCACAAATGGCAGTATTCATCCACAATTTTAAAAGAAAAGGGGGGATTGGGGGGTACAGTGCAGGGGAA
AGAATAGTAGACATAATAGCAACAGACATACAAACTAAAGAATTACAAAAACAAATTACAAAAATTCAAA
ATTTTCGGGTTTATTACAGGGACAGCAGAGATCCAGTTTGGACTAGTCGTGAGGCTCCGGTGCCCGTCAG
TGGGCAGAGCGCACATCGCCCACAGTCCCCGAGAAGTTGGGGGGAGGGGTCGGCAATTGAACCGGTGCCT
AGAGAAGGTGGCGCGGGGTAAACTGGGAAAGTGATGTCGTGTACTGGCTCCGCCTTTTTCCCGAGGGTGG
GGGAGAACCGTATATAAGTGCAGTAGTCGCCGTGAACGTTCTTTTTCGCAACGGGTTTGCCGCCAGAACA
CAGGTAAGTGCCGTGTGTGGTTCCCGCGGGCCTGGCCTCTTTACGGGTTATGGCCCTTGCGTGCCTTGAA
TTACTTCCACCTGGCTGCAGTACGTGATTCTTGATCCCGAGCTTCGGGTTGGAAGTGGGTGGGAGAGTTC
GAGGCCTTGCGCTTAAGGAGCCCCTTCGCCTCGTGCTTGAGTTGAGGCCTGGCCTGGGCGCTGGGGCCGC
CGCGTGCGAATCTGGTGGCACCTTCGCGCCTGTCTCGCTGCTTTCGATAAGTCTCTAGCCATTTAAAATT
TTTGATGACCTGCTGCGACGCTTTTTTTCTGGCAAGATAGTCTTGTAAATGCGGGCCAAGATCTGCACAC
TGGTATTTCGGTTTTTGGGGCCGCGGGCGGCGACGGGGCCCGTGCGTCCCAGCGCACATGTTCGGCGAGG
CGGGGCCTGCGAGCGCGGCCACCGAGAATCGGACGGGGGTAGTCTCAAGCTGGCCGGCCTGCTCTGGTGC
CTGGCCTCGCGCCGCCGTGTATCGCCCCGCCCTGGGCGGCAAGGCTGGCCCGGTCGGCACCAGTTGCGTG
AGCGGAAAGATGGCCGCTTCCCGGCCCTGCTGCAGGGAGCTCAAAATGGAGGACGCGGCGCTCGGGAGAG
CGGGCGGGTGAGTCACCCACACAAAGGAAAAGGGCCTTTCCGTCCTCAGCCGTCGCTTCATGTGACTCCA
CGGAGTACCGGGCGCCGTCCAGGCACCTCGATTAGTTCTCGAGCTTTTGGAGTACGTCGTCTTTAGGTTG
GGGGGAGGGGTTTTATGCGATGGAGTTTCCCCACACTGAGTGGGTGGAGACTGAAGTTAGGCCAGCTTGG
CACTTGATGTAATTCTCCTTGGAATTTGCCCTTTTTGAGTTTGGATCTTGGTTCATTCTCAAGCCTCAGA
CAGTGGTTCAAAGTTTTTTTCTTCCATTTCAGGTGTCGTGAAGCGGCCCTGCAGATATCAACAAGTTTGT
ACAAAAAAGTTGGCACCATGGTAACGTGGCTTTACAGATTTTTACCCACTTCAAATATGGCCGCCAAGCT
CCGTTCTCTTTTACCGCCTGATCTACGGCTACAATTCTGGCTTCATGCCCGCCTCCAAAAGTGCTTCCTC
TCGAGGGGTTGTGGTTCTTACTGCGCAGGCGCAAAAGCAAGTCCTCTTTCGGGCAAAATGGCGATGGGAC
TAATGTGCGGACGCCGGGAGCTTCTGCGCTTGCTACAGTCCGGGCGTCGGGTCCACAGCGTCGCAGGGCC
CTCGCAATGGCTTGGGAAACCGCTGACCACACGGCTCCTATTCCCAGTAGCCCCGTGCTGCTGTCGCCCA
CACTACCTCTTCCTTGCGGCTTCCGGCCCCCGCAGCCTCAGTACCTCTGCTATCTCTTTTGCAGAAGTCC
AGGTTCAGGCCCCTCCTGTTGTTGCTGCAACTCCCTCACCCACAGCAGTACCTGAGGTGGCTTCTGGAGA
GACTGCAGATGTAGTCCAAACTGCTGCAGAGCAGAGCTTCGCTGAACTGGGGCTGGGGTCATACACCCCA
GTGGGACTGATCCAGAATTTACTGGAATTTATGCATGTTGATCTGGGCCTACCTTGGTGGGGGGCCATTG
CTGCATGTACAGTCTTTGCCCGCTGCCTGATTTTTCCTCTCATCGTGACGGGCCAGCGAGAGGCAGCCAG
GATCCACAATCACTTGCCAGAGATCCAGAAGTTTTCCAGTCGAATCAGAGAGGCCAAGTTAGCAGGAGAC
CATATTGAGTATTACAAGGCTTCCTCGGAGATGGCACTTTACCAGAAAAAACATGGTATTAAACTCTATA
AACCTCTCATTCTCCCTGTGACTCAGGCCCCAATCTTCATCTCCTTCTTCATTGCTTTGAGAGAGATGGC
CAACCTTCCTGTGCCCAGCCTGCAGACAGGTGGCCTCTGGTGGTTCCAGGATCTCACGGTATCCGATCCC
ATCTACATATTACCACTGGCAGTCACTGCTACAATGTGGGCTGTTCTTGAGCTAGGTGCTGAGACAGGTG
TGCAAAGTTCTGACCTTCAGTGGATGAGAAATGTCATCAGAATGATGCCCCTGATAACCTTGCCCATAAC
CATGCATTTCCCCACGGCAGTGTTTATGTACTGGCTCTCCTCCAATTTGTTTTCCCTGGTCCAAGTATCC
TGTCTCCGGATTCCAGCAGTACGCACTGTACTTAAAATCCCCCAGCGAGTTGTACATGACCTGGACAAAT
TACCTCCACGGGAAGGCTTCCTAGAGAGCTTCAAAAAAGGCTGGAAAAATGCTGAAATGACGCGTCAGCT
GCGAGAGCGTGAACAACGCATGCGGAATCAGTTGGAGCTAGCAGCCAGGGGTCCTTTACGACAGACCTTT
ACCCACAACCCTCTCCTACAACCTGGAAAGGATAACCCTCCCAATATCCCTAGCAGCAGCAGCAGCAAAC
CAAAGTCAAAGTATCCCTGGCACGACACACTTGGCTTGCCAACTTTCTTGTACAAAGTGGTGATATCCAA
TTAACCCTCACTAAAGGTGAATTGAATAAGAATTTGTTGTGCCCTATAGTGAGTCGTATTACCACCCAAC
TTTTCTATACAAAGTGGTTGATATCCAGCACAGTGGCGGCCGCTCGAGTCTAGAGGGCCCGCGGTTCGAA
GGTAAGCCTATCCCTAACCCTCTCCTCGGTCTCGATTCTACGCGTACCGGTTAGTAATGAGATCCCTCCC
CCCCCCCTAACGTTACTGGCCGAAGCCGCTTGGAATAAGGCCGGTGTGCGTTTGTCTATATGTTATTTTC
CACCATATTGCCGTCTTTTGGCAATGTGAGGGCCCGGAAACCTGGCCCTGTCTTCTTGACGAGCATTCCT
AGGGGTCTTTCCCCTCTCGCCAAAGGAATGCAAGGTCTGTTGAATGTCGTGAAGGAAGCAGTTCCTCTGG
AAGCTTCTTGAAGACAAACAACGTCTGTAGCGACCCTTTGCAGGCAGCGGAACCCCCCACCTGGCGACAG
GTGCCTCTGCGGCCAAAAGCCACGTGTATAAGATACACCTGCAAAGGCGGCACAACCCCAGTGCCACGTT
GTGAGTTGGATAGTTGTGGAAAGAGTCAAATGGCTCTCCTCAAGCGTATTCAACAAGGGGCTGAAGGATG
CCCAGAAGGTACCCCATTGTATGGGATCTGATCTGGGGCCTCGGTGCACATGCTTTACATGTGTTTAGTC
GAGGTTAAAAAAACGTCTAGGCCCCCCGAACCACGGGGACGTGGTTTTCCTTTGAAAAACACGATGATAA
TATGGCCACACATATGGTGAGCAAGGGCGAGGAGCTGTTCACCGGGGTGGTGCCCATCCTGGTCGAGCTG
GACGGCGACGTAAACGGCCACAAGTTCAGCGTGTCCGGCGAGGGCGAGGGCGATGCCACCTACGGCAAGC
TGACCCTGAAGTTCATCTGCACCACCGGCAAGCTGCCCGTGCCCTGGCCCACCCTCGTGACCACCCTGAC
CTACGGCGTGCAGTGCTTCAGCCGCTACCCCGACCACATGAAGCAGCACGACTTCTTCAAGTCCGCCATG
CCCGAAGGCTACGTCCAGGAGCGCACCATCTTCTTCAAGGACGACGGCAACTACAAGACCCGCGCCGAGG
TGAAGTTCGAGGGCGACACCCTGGTGAACCGCATCGAGCTGAAGGGCATCGACTTCAAGGAGGACGGCAA
CATCCTGGGGCACAAGCTGGAGTACAACTACAACAGCCACAACGTCTATATCATGGCCGACAAGCAGAAG
AACGGCATCAAGGTGAACTTCAAGATCCGCCACAACATCGAGGACGGCAGCGTGCAGCTCGCCGACCACT
ACCAGCAGAACACCCCCATCGGCGACGGCCCCGTGCTGCTGCCCGACAACCACTACCTGAGCACCCAGTC
CGCCCTGAGCAAAGACCCCAACGAGAAGCGCGATCACATGGTCCTGCTGGAGTTCGTGACCGCCGCCGGG
ATCACTCTCGGCATGGACGAGCTGTACAAGTAAATCGATAGATCCTAATCAACCTCTGGATTACAAAATT
TGTGAAAGATTGACTGGTATTCTTAACTATGTTGCTCCTTTTACGCTATGTGGATACGCTGCTTTAATGC
CTTTGTATCATGCTATTGCTTCCCGTATGGCTTTCATTTTCTCCTCCTTGTATAAATCCTGGTTGCTGTC
TCTTTATGAGGAGTTGTGGCCCGTTGTCAGGCAACGTGGCGTGGTGTGCACTGTGTTTGCTGACGCAACC
CCCACTGGTTGGGGCATTGCCACCACCTGTCAGCTCCTTTCCGGGACTTTCGCTTTCCCCCTCCCTATTG
CCACGGCGGAACTCATCGCCGCCTGCCTTGCCCGCTGCTGGACAGGGGCTCGGCTGTTGGGCACTGACAA
TTCCGTGGTGTTGTCGGGGAAATCATCGTCCTTTCCTTGGCTGCTCGCCTGTGTTGCCACCTGGATTCTG
CGCGGGACGTCCTTCTGCTACGTCCCTTCGGCCCTCAATCCAGCGGACCTTCCTTCCCGCGGCCTGCTGC
CGGCTCTGCGGCCTCTTCCGCGTCTTCGCCTTCGCCCTCAGACGAGTCGGATCTCCCTTTGGGCCGCCTC
CCCGCCTGAGATCCTTTAAGACCAATGACTTACAAGGCAGCTGTAGATCTTAGCCACTTTTTAAAAGAAA
AGGGGGGACTGGAAGGGCTAATTCACTCCCAACGAAGACAAGATCTGCTTTTTGCTTGTACTGGGTCTCT
CTGGTTAGACCAGATCTGAGCCTGGGAGCTCTCTGGCTAACTAGGGAACCCACTGCTTAAGCCTCAATAA
AGCTTGCCTTGAGTGCTTCAAGTAGTGTGTGCCCGTCTGTTGTGTGACTCTGGTAACTAGAGATCCCTCA
GACCCTTTTAGTCAGTGTGGAAAATCTCTAGCAGTAGTAGTTCATGTCATCTTATTATTCAGTATTTATA
ACTTGCAAAGAAATGAATATCAGAGAGTGAGAGGCCCGGGTTAATTAAGGAAAGGGCTAGATCATTCTTG
AAGACGAAAGGGCCTCGTGATACGCCTATTTTTATAGGTTAATGTCATGATAATAATGGTTTCTTAGACG
TCAGGTGGCACTTTTCGGGGAAATGTGCGCGGAACCCCTATTTGTTTATTTTTCTAAATACATTCAAATA
TGTATCCGCTCATGAGACAATAACCCTGATAAATGCTTCAATAATATTGAAAAAGGAAGAGTATGAGTAT
TCAACATTTCCGTGTCGCCCTTATTCCCTTTTTTGCGGCATTTTGCCTTCCTGTTTTTGCTCACCCAGAA
ACGCTGGTGAAAGTAAAAGATGCTGAAGATCAGTTGGGTGCACGAGTGGGTTACATCGAACTGGATCTCA
ACAGCGGTAAGATCCTTGAGAGTTTTCGCCCCGAAGAACGTTTTCCAATGATGAGCACTTTTAAAGTTCT
GCTATGTGGCGCGGTATTATCCCGTGTTGACGCCGGGCAAGAGCAACTCGGTCGCCGCATACACTATTCT
CAGAATGACTTGGTTGAGTACTCACCAGTCACAGAAAAGCATCTTACGGATGGCATGACAGTAAGAGAAT
TATGCAGTGCTGCCATAACCATGAGTGATAACACTGCGGCCAACTTACTTCTGACAACGATCGGAGGACC
GAAGGAGCTAACCGCTTTTTTGCACAACATGGGGGATCATGTAACTCGCCTTGATCGTTGGGAACCGGAG
CTGAATGAAGCCATACCAAACGACGAGCGTGACACCACGATGCCTGTAGCAATGGCAACAACGTTGCGCA
AACTATTAACTGGCGAACTACTTACTCTAGCTTCCCGGCAACAATTAATAGACTGGATGGAGGCGGATAA
AGTTGCAGGACCACTTCTGCGCTCGGCCCTTCCGGCTGGCTGGTTTATTGCTGATAAATCTGGAGCCGGT
GAGCGTGGGTCTCGCGGTATCATTGCAGCACTGGGGCCAGATGGTAAGCCCTCCCGTATCGTAGTTATCT
ACACGACGGGGAGTCAGGCAACTATGGATGAACGAAATAGACAGATCGCTGAGATAGGTGCCTCACTGAT
TAAGCATTGGTAACTGTCAGACCAAGTTTACTCATATATACTTTAGATTGATTTAAAACTTCATTTTTAA
TTTAAAAGGATCTAGGTGAAGATCCTTTTTGATAATCTCATGACCAAAATCCCTTAACGTGAGTTTTCGT
TCCACTGAGCGTCAGACCCCGTAGAAAAGATCAAAGGATCTTCTTGAGATCCTTTTTTTCTGCGCGTAAT
CTGCTGCTTGCAAACAAAAAAACCACCGCTACCAGCGGTGGTTTGTTTGCCGGATCAAGAGCTACCAACT
CTTTTTCCGAAGGTAACTGGCTTCAGCAGAGCGCAGATACCAAATACTGTTCTTCTAGTGTAGCCGTAGT
TAGGCCACCACTTCAAGAACTCTGTAGCACCGCCTACATACCTCGCTCTGCTAATCCTGTTACCAGTGGC
TGCTGCCAGTGGCGATAAGTCGTGTCTTACCGGGTTGGACTCAAGACGATAGTTACCGGATAAGGCGCAG
CGGTCGGGCTGAACGGGGGGTTCGTGCACACAGCCCAGCTTGGAGCGAACGACCTACACCGAACTGAGAT
ACCTACAGCGTGAGCTATGAGAAAGCGCCACGCTTCCCGAAGGGAGAAAGGCGGACAGGTATCCGGTAAG
CGGCAGGGTCGGAACAGGAGAGCGCACGAGGGAGCTTCCAGGGGGAAACGCCTGGTATCTTTATAGTCCT
GTCGGGTTTCGCCACCTCTGACTTGAGCGTCGATTTTTGTGATGCTCGTCAGGGGGGCGGAGCCTATGGA
AAAACGCCAGCAACGCGGCCTTTTTACGGTTCCTGGCCTTTTGCTGGCCTTTTGCTCACATGTTCTTTCC
TGCGTTATCCCCTGATTCTGTGGATAACCGTATTACCGCCTTTGAGTGAGCTGATACCGCTCGCCGCAGC
CGAACGACCGAGCGCAGCGAGTCAGTGAGCGAGGAAGCGGAAGAGCGCCCAATACGCAAACCGCCTCTCC
CCGCGCGTTGGCCGATTCATTAATGCAGCAAGCTCATGGCTGACTAATTTTTTTTATTTATGCAGAGGCC
GAGGCCGCCTCGGCCTCTGAGCTATTCCAGAAGTAGTGAGGAGGCTTTTTTGGAGGCCTAGGCTTTTGCA
AAAAGCTCCCCGTGGCACGACAGGTTTCCCGACTGGAAAGCGGGCAGTGAGCGCAACGCAATTAATGTGA
GTTAGCTCACTCATTAGGCACCCCAGGCTTTACACTTTATGCTTCCGGCTCGTATGTTGTGTGGAATTGT
GAGCGGATAACAATTTCACACAGGAAACAGCTATGACATGATTACGAATTTCACAAATAAAGCATTTTTT
TCACTGCATTCTAGTTGTGGTTTGTCCAAACTCATCAATGTATCTTATCATGTCTGGATCAACTGGATAA
CTCAAGCTAACCAAAATCATCCCAAACTTCCCACCCCATACCCTATTACCACTGCCAATTACCTGTGGTT
TCATTTACTCTAAACCTGTGATTCCTCTGAATTATTTTCATTTTAAAGAAATTGTATTTGTTAAATATGT
ACTACAAACTTAGTAGT
Features (pLannotate 1.2.2; 30 found; start..end, strand, type, name):
    377..634     +  LTR            5' LTR (truncated): truncated 5' long terminal repeat (LTR) from HIV-1
    681..806     +  misc_feature   HIV-1 Ψ: packaging signal of human immunodeficiency virus type 1
    790..1128    +  CDS            HIV-1 gag (fragment): gag protein from human immunodeficiency virus 1; gag
   1303..1536    +  misc_feature   RRE: The Rev response element (RRE) of HIV-1 allows for Rev-dependent mRNA export from the nucleus to the cytoplasm.
   1913..2013    +  CDS            Rev (fragment): human immunodeficiency virus 1 (HIV-1) Rev protein; rev; enhances nuclear export of unspliced and incompletely spliced viral mRNAs
   2058..2175    +  misc_feature   cPPT/CTS: central polypurine tract and central termination sequence of HIV-1
   2223..3401    +  promoter       EF-1α promoter: strong constitutive promoter for human elongation factor EF-1α
   3422..3439    +  protein_bind   attB1 (fragment): mutant version of attB; core recombination site for the Gateway® BP reaction BP Clonase™
   3628..4935    +  CDS            OXA1L: OXA1L_HUMAN - Experimental evidence at protein level: Swiss-Prot protein existence level 1. Required for the insertion of integral membrane proteins into the mitochondrial inner membrane. Essential for the activity and assembly of cytochrome oxidase. Required for the correct biogenesis of ATP synthase and complex I in mitochondria. From Homo sapiens (Human).
   4943..4960    -  protein_bind   attB2 (fragment): mutant version of attB; core recombination site for the Gateway® BP reaction BP Clonase™
   4969..4987    +  promoter       T3 promoter: promoter for bacteriophage T3 RNA polymerase
   5013..5031    -  promoter       T7 promoter: promoter for bacteriophage T7 RNA polymerase
   5037..5055    -  protein_bind   attB4 (fragment): mutant version of attB; core recombination site for the Gateway® BP reaction BP Clonase™
   5111..5152    +  CDS            V5 tag: epitope tag from simian virus 5
   5278..5740    +  misc_feature   IRES: internal ribosome entry site (IRES) of the encephalomyocarditis virus (EMCV)
   5754..6473    +  CDS            EGFP: the original enhanced GFP (Yang et al., 1996) mammalian codon-optimized
   6487..7075    +  misc_feature   WPRE: woodchuck hepatitis virus posttranscriptional regulatory element
   7083..7148    +  CDS            nef (fragment): NEF_HV1Z2 - Experimental evidence at protein level: Swiss-Prot protein existence level 1. Extracellular Nef protein targets CD4(+) T-lymphocytes for apoptosis by interacting with CXCR4 surface receptors. From Human immunodeficiency virus type 1 group M subtype D (isolate Z2/CDC-Z34) (HIV-1).
   7150..7383    +  LTR            3' LTR (ΔU3): self-inactivating 3' long terminal repeat (LTR) from HIV-1
   7588..7692    +  promoter       AmpR promoter: bla
   7693..8553    +  CDS            AmpR: β-lactamase; bla; confers resistance to ampicillin, carbenicillin, and related antibiotics
   8724..9312    +  rep_origin     ori: high-copy-number ColE1/pMB1/pBR322/pUC origin of replication
   9495..9549    +  CDS            lacI (fragment): lac repressor; lacI; The lac repressor binds to the lac operator to inhibit transcription in E. coli. This inhibition can be relieved by adding lactose or isopropyl-β-D-thiogalactopyranoside (IPTG).
   9555..9648    +  rep_origin     SV40 ori (fragment): SV40 origin of replication
   9673..9710    +  CDS            lacI (fragment): lac repressor; lacI; The lac repressor binds to the lac operator to inhibit transcription in E. coli. This inhibition can be relieved by adding lactose or isopropyl-β-D-thiogalactopyranoside (IPTG).
   9723..9744    +  protein_bind   CAP binding site: CAP binding activates transcription in the presence of cAMP. E. coli catabolite activator protein
   9759..9789    +  promoter       lac promoter: promoter for the E. coli lac operon
   9797..9813    +  protein_bind   lac operator: The lac repressor binds to the lac operator to inhibit transcription in E. coli. This inhibition can be relieved by adding lactose or isopropyl-β-D-thiogalactopyranoside (IPTG). lac repressor encoded by lacI
   9847..9930    +  polyA_signal   SV40 poly(A) signal (fragment): SV40 polyadenylation signal
  10097..329     +  CDS            nef (fragment) (across the origin): NEF_HV1BR - Experimental evidence at protein level: Swiss-Prot protein existence level 1. Extracellular Nef protein targets CD4(+) T-lymphocytes for apoptosis by interacting with CXCR4 surface receptors (PubMed:14990729). From Human immunodeficiency virus type 1 group M subtype B (isolate BRU/LAI) (HIV-1).
