[The description below was written by a language model from this plasmid's Addgene catalogue record and pLannotate feature annotations shown in this document.]
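Description:
pHAGE-OXA1L-P58S is a lentiviral expression plasmid built on the pHAGE backbone that carries a human OXA1L open reading frame with the P58S substitution. It is maintained in E. coli through a high-copy ColE1/pUC-type origin and selected with ampicillin via the β-lactamase gene. The record lists the recombination-deficient strain Stbl3 as host, a common choice for plasmids with repeated LTR sequences. The HIV-1-derived transfer cassette comprises a truncated 5' LTR, the Ψ packaging signal with an adjoining gag fragment, the Rev response element for Rev-dependent nuclear export of the genomic RNA, the cPPT/CTS element, and a ΔU3 3' LTR that makes the integrated provirus self-inactivating. No viral structural or enzymatic genes are annotated beyond short fragments, so packaging functions would have to be supplied separately.

Within the provirus, the constitutive human EF-1α promoter drives the OXA1L coding sequence, which was introduced by Gateway cloning and is flanked by attB1 and attB2 remnants. OXA1L encodes a factor needed for inserting membrane proteins into the mitochondrial inner membrane and for the biogenesis of respiratory chain complexes. Downstream lie short T3 and T7 promoter sequences, an attB4 fragment and a V5 epitope tag. The record does not show whether the V5 tag is translated in frame with the insert. An EMCV IRES followed by EGFP allows transduced cells to be identified by fluorescence from the same transcript, and a WPRE enhances expression. No mammalian drug-selection marker is annotated. The construct comes from a study that systematically annotated the function of somatic cancer mutations, and it is used for stable expression of this OXA1L variant in mammalian cells.
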