Addgene plasmid #116446: pHAGE-OXA1L-P58S
Purpose: Lentiviral expression of OXA1L P58S
Depositing lab: Gordon Mills & Kenneth Scott. Depositing organization: Baylor College of Medicine. Publication: Systematic Functional Annotation of Somatic Mutations in Cancer. Ng PK, Li J, Jeong KJ, Shao S, Chen H, Tsang YH, Sengupta S, Wang Z, Bhavana VH, Tran R, Soewito S, Minussi DC, Moreno D, Kong K, Dogruluk T, Lu H, Gao J, Tokheim C, Zhou DC, Johnson AM, Zeng J, Ip CKM, Ju Z, Wester M, Yu S, Li Y, Vellano CP, Schultz N, Karchin R, Ding L, Lu Y, Cheung LWT, Chen K, Shaw KR, Meric-Bernstam F, Scott KL, Yi S, Sahni N, Liang H, Mills GB. Cancer Cell. 2018 Mar 12;33(3):450-462.e10. doi: 10.1016/j.ccell.2018.01.021. PubMed 29533785.
Backbone
  Vector backbone: pHAGE
  Vector type: Lentiviral
Growth in bacteria
  Bacterial resistance: Ampicillin, 100 μg/mL
  Growth temperature: 37°C
  Growth strain: Stbl3
  Copy number: High Copy
Gene/Insert
  Gene/Insert name: OXA1L
  Species: H. sapiens (human)
  Mutation: P58S
  Entrez Gene: OXA1L (a.k.a. OXA1, MGC133129)
  Cloning method: Gateway Cloning
Terms and licenses: Academic/Nonprofit Terms; Industry Terms: Not Available to Industry
How to cite: pHAGE-OXA1L-P58S was a gift from Gordon Mills & Kenneth Scott (Addgene plasmid # 116446 ; http://n2t.net/addgene:116446 ; RRID:Addgene_116446)
