>Addgene plasmid #116446 | pHAGE-OXA1L-P58S | depositor partial sequence | sequence record 219320 | insert
ATGGTAACGTGGCTTTACAGATTTTTACCCACTTCAAATATGGCCGCCAAGCTCCGTTCTCTTTTACCGC
CTGATCTACGGCTACAATTCTGGCTTCATGCCCGCCTCCAAAAGTGCTTCCTCTCGAGGGGTTGTGGTTC
TTACTGCGCAGGCGCAAAAGCAAGTCCTCTTTCGGGCAAAATGGCGATGGGACTAATGTGCGGACGCCGG
GAGCTTCTGCGCTTGCTACAGTCCGGGCGTCGGGTCCACAGCGTCGCAGGGCCCTCGCAATGGCTTGGGA
AACCGCTGACCACACGGCTCCTATTCCCAGTAGCCCCGTGCTGCTGTCGCCCACACTACCTCTTCCTTGC
GGCTTCCGGCCCCCGCAGCCTCAGTACCTCTGCTATCTCTTTTGCAGAAGTCCAGGTTCAGGCCCCTCCT
GTTGTTGCTGCAACTCCCTCACCCACAGCAGTACCTGAGGTGGCTTCTGGAGAGACTGCAGATGTAGTCC
AAACTGCTGCAGAGCAGAGCTTCGCTGAACTGGGGCTGGGGTCATACACCCCAGTGGGACTGATCCAGAA
TTTACTGGAATTTATGCATGTTGATCTGGGCCTACCTTGGTGGGGGGCCATTGCTGCATGTACAGTCTTT
GCCCGCTGCCTGATTTTTCCTCTCATCGTGACGGGCCAGCGAGAGGCAGCCAGGATCCACAATCACTTGC
CAGAGATCCAGAAGTTTTCCAGTCGAATCAGAGAGGCCAAGTTAGCAGGAGACCATATTGAGTATTACAA
GGCTTCCTCGGAGATGGCACTTTACCAGAAAAAACATGGTATTAAACTCTATAAACCTCTCATTCTCCCT
GTGACTCAGGCCCCAATCTTCATCTCCTTCTTCATTGCTTTGAGAGAGATGGCCAACCTTCCTGTGCCCA
GCCTGCAGACAGGTGGCCTCTGGTGGTTCCAGGATCTCACGGTATCCGATCCCATCTACATATTACCACT
GGCAGTCACTGCTACAATGTGGGCTGTTCTTGAGCTAGGTGCTGAGACAGGTGTGCAAAGTTCTGACCTT
CAGTGGATGAGAAATGTCATCAGAATGATGCCCCTGATAACCTTGCCCATAACCATGCATTTCCCCACGG
CAGTGTTTATGTACTGGCTCTCCTCCAATTTGTTTTCCCTGGTCCAAGTATCCTGTCTCCGGATTCCAGC
AGTACGCACTGTACTTAAAATCCCCCAGCGAGTTGTACATGACCTGGACAAATTACCTCCACGGGAAGGC
TTCCTAGAGAGCTTCAAAAAAGGCTGGAAAAATGCTGAAATGACGCGTCAGCTGCGAGAGCGTGAACAAC
GCATGCGGAATCAGTTGGAGCTAGCAGCCAGGGGTCCTTTACGACAGACCTTTACCCACAACCCTCTCCT
ACAACCTGGAAAGGATAACCCTCCCAATATCCCTAGCAGCAGCAGCAGCAAACCAAAGTCAAAGTATCCC
TGGCACGACACACTTGGC
